>Addgene plasmid #228153 | SP_B3 | addgene full sequence | sequence record 451760 | Addgene NGS Result
TCGGTCTCATATGCAATACAAAAAATCCCTGGTCGCGAGCGCGTTAGTTGCGACGTCCCTAGCTGCCCCT
TGAGACCAGACCAATAAAAAACGCCCGGCGGCAACCGAGCGTTCTGAACAAATCCAGATGGAGTTCTGAG
GTCATTACTGGATCTATCAACAGGAGTCCAAGCGAGCTCGATATCAAATTACGCCCCGCCCTGCCACTCA
TCGCAGTACTGTTGTAATTCATTAAGCATTCTGCCGACATGGAAGCCATCACAAACGGCATGATGAACCT
GAATCGCCAGCGGCATCAGCACCTTGTCGCCTTGCGTATAATATTTGCCCATGGTGAAAACGGGGGCGAA
GAAGTTGTCCATATTGGCCACGTTTAAATCAAAACTGGTGAAACTCACCCAGGGATTGGCTGAAACGAAA
AACATATTCTCAATAAACCCTTTAGGGAAATAGGCCAGGTTTTCACCGTAACACGCCACATCTTGCGAAT
ATATGTGTAGAAACTGCCGGAAATCGTCGTGGTATTCACTCCAGAGCGATGAAAACGTTTCAGTTTGCTC
ATGGAAAACGGTGTAACAAGGGTGAACACTATCCCATATCACCAGCTCACCGTCTTTCATTGCCATACGA
AATTCCGGATGAGCATTCATCAGGCGGGCAAGAATGTGAATAAAGGCCGGATAAAACTTGTGCTTATTTT
TCTTTACGGTCTTTAAAAAGGCCGTAATATCCAGCTGAACGGTCTGGTTATAGGTACATTGAGCAACTGA
CTGAAATGCCTCAAAATGTTCTTTACGATGCCATTGGGATATATCAACGGTGGTATATCCAGTGATTTTT
TTCTCCATTTTAGCTTCCTTAGCTCCTGAAAATCTCGATAACTCAAAAAATACGCCCGGTAGTGATCTTA
TTTCATTATGGTGAAAGTTGGAACCTCTTACGTGCCCGATCAATCATGACCAAAATCCCTTAACGTGAGT
TTTCGTTCCACTGAGCGTCAGACCCCGTAGAAAAGATCAAAGGATCTTCTTGAGATCCTTTTTTTCTGCG
CGTAATCTGCTGCTTGCAAACAAAAAAACCACCGCTACCAGCGGTGGTTTGTTTGCCGGATCAAGAGCTA
CCAACTCTTTTTCCGAAGGTAACTGGCTTCAGCAGAGCGCAGATACCAAATACTGTTCTTCTAGTGTAGC
CGTAGTTAGGCCACCACTTCAAGAACTCTGTAGCACCGCCTACATACCTCGCTCTGCTAATCCTGTTACC
AGTGGCTGCTGCCAGTGGCGATAAGTCGTGTCTTACCGGGTTGGACTCAAGACGATAGTTACCGGATAAG
GCGCAGCGGTCGGGCTGAACGGGGGGTTCGTGCACACAGCCCAGCTTGGAGCGAACGACCTACACCGAAC
TGAGATACCTACAGCGTGAGCTATGAGAAAGCGCCACGCTTCCCGAAGGGAGAAAGGCGGACAGGTATCC
GGTAAGCGGCAGGGTCGGAACAGGAGAGCGCACGAGGGAGCTTCCAGGGGGAAACGCCTGGTATCTTTAT
AGTCCTGTCGGGTTTCGCCACCTCTGACTTGAGCGTCGATTTTTGTGATGCTCGTCAGGGGGGCGGAGCC
TATGGAAAAACGCCAGCAACGCGGCCTTTTTACGGTTCCTGGCCTTTTGCTGGCCTTTTGCTCACATGTT
CTTTCCTGCGTTATCCCCTGATTCTGTGGATAACCGTAG
Features (pLannotate 1.2.2; 4 found; start..end, strand, type, name):
     84..118     -  terminator     lambda t0 terminator: minimal transcription terminator from phage lambda (Scholtissek and Grosse, 1987)
    192..848     -  CDS            cat: CAT_ECOLX - Experimental evidence at protein level: Swiss-Prot protein existence level 1. This enzyme is an effector of chloramphenicol resistance in bacteria. From Escherichia coli. This protein is used as a marker in many commonly used cloning vectors, such as pACYC184.
    849..946     -  promoter       cat promoter: promoter of the E. coli cat gene encoding chloramphenicol acetyltransferase
   1030..1618    +  rep_origin     ori: high-copy-number ColE1/pMB1/pBR322/pUC origin of replication
