[The description below was written by a language model from this plasmid's Addgene catalogue record and pLannotate feature annotations shown in this document.]
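Description:
SP_B3 is a small (about 1.7 kb) Golden Gate part plasmid built in the pYTK001 entry backbone of the MoClo Yeast Toolkit. It is a storage and donor vector for *E. coli* rather than an expression construct. It is maintained at high copy through a ColE1/pUC-type origin and selected with chloramphenicol through the cat gene, which is driven by its native cat promoter and followed by a lambda t0 terminator. These four elements are the only features picked up by the automated annotation. No yeast origin, yeast marker or yeast promoter is annotated, which is consistent with a part plasmid that must be assembled into a downstream cassette vector before use in yeast.

The payload is the secretion signal peptide of the PIR1 gene from *Saccharomyces cerevisiae* strain YJM789, corresponding to roughly the first 18 residues of the protein and codon optimised for expression in *S. cerevisiae*. The feature table does not annotate this short insert. According to the record it is flanked by BsaI sites, so that digestion releases it with defined overhangs for combinatorial Golden Gate assembly. The depositor classes it as a "3a*" part, a variant of the toolkit's 3a position, which is the N-terminal portion of the coding sequence. This placement lets the signal peptide be fused in frame upstream of a protein of interest and combined with toolkit promoters, terminators and other components.

Signal peptides of this kind direct recombinant proteins into the yeast secretory pathway. SP_B3 appears to be one member of a signal peptide library, intended for screening which leader gives the best secretion of a given protein in high-throughput optimisation work.
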