Addgene plasmid #228153: SP_B3
Purpose: Plasmid contains the secretion signal peptide sequence of the yeast (strain YJM789) PIR1 gene for use in Combinatorial Golden Gate Assembly (BsaI restriction sites).
Depositing lab: Joseph Brock. Depositing organization: Australian National University. Publication: High-throughput optimisation of protein secretion in yeast via an engineered biosensor. Cleaver A, Luo R, Smith OB, Murphy L, Schwessinger B, Brock J. Trends Biotechnol. 2025 Apr;43(4):838-867. doi: 10.1016/j.tibtech.2024.11.010. Epub 2024 Dec 13. PubMed 39674781.
Backbone
  Vector backbone: pYTK001
  Backbone manufacturer: John Dueber, Addgene plasmid #65108
  Vector type: Synthetic Biology
Growth in bacteria
  Bacterial resistance: Chloramphenicol, 25 μg/mL
  Growth temperature: 37°C
  Growth strain: DH5alpha
  Copy number: High Copy
Gene/Insert
  Gene/Insert name: sp_A6ZZG0_PIR1_YEAS7:0-18 (alt name: Uniprot: A6XXG0)
  Species: S. cerevisiae (budding yeast)
  Cloning method: Golden Gate
Terms and licenses: Academic/Nonprofit Terms; Industry Terms: Not Available to Industry
Depositor comments: Signal peptides direct recombinant protein secretion in yeast. Codon optimised for expression in S. cerevisiae. This part is designed for use with components from the MoClo Yeast Toolkit (Lee et al. 2015). This insert is a 3a* component, see Williams et al. 2024 for more detail.
How to cite: SP_B3 was a gift from Joseph Brock (Addgene plasmid # 228153 ; http://n2t.net/addgene:228153 ; RRID:Addgene_228153)
